>Addgene plasmid #173421 | RVD-TT6 | addgene full sequence | sequence record 367140 | Addgene NGS Result
TAATACGACTCACTATAGGGGATATTTTATTTTCTCCCAATCAGGCTTGATCCCCAGTAAGTCAAAAAAT
AGCTCGACATACTGTTCTTCCCCGATCAAGGGTTGGTTTGCGCATTCACAGTTCTCCGCAAGAATTGATT
GGCTCCAATTCTTGGAGTGGTGAATCCGTTAGCGAGGTGCCGCCGGCTTCCATTCAGGTCGAGGTGGCCC
GGCTCCATGCACCGCGACGCAACGCGGGGAGGCAGACAAGGTATAGGGCGGCGCCTACAATCCATGCCAA
CCCGTTCCATGTGCTCGCCGAGGCGGCATAAATCGCCGTGACGATCAGCGGTCCAATGATCGAAGTTAGG
CTGGTAAGAGCCGCGAGCGATCCTTGAAGCTGTCCCTGATGGTCGTCATCTACCTGCCTGGACAGCATGG
CCTGCAACGCGGGCATCCCGATGCCGCCGGAAGCGAGAAGAATCATAATGGGGAAGGCCATCCAGCCTCG
CGTCGCGAACGCCAGCAAGACGTAGCCCAGCGCGTCGGCCGCCATGCCGGCGATAATGGCCTGCTTCTCG
CCGAAACGTTTGGTGGCGGGACCAGTGACGAAGGCTTGAGCGAGGGCGTGCAAGATTCCGAATACCGCAA
GCGACAGGCCGATCATCGTCGCGCTCCAGCGAAAGCGGTCCTCGCCGAAAATGACCCAGAGCGCTGCCGG
CACCTGTCCTACGAGTTGCATGATAAAGAAGACAGTCATAAGTGCGGCGACGATAGTCATGCCCCGCGCC
CACCGGAAGGAGCTGACTGGGTTGAAGGCTCTCAAGGGCATGGGTCGGCGCTCTCCCTTATGCGACTCCT
GCATTAGGAAGCAGCCCAGTAGTAGGTTGAGGCCGTTGAGCACCGCCGCCGCAAGGAATGGTGCATGTAA
GGAGATGGCGCCCAACAGTCCCCCGGCCACGGGGCCTGCCACCATACCCACGCCGAAACAAGCGCTCATG
AGCCCGAAGTGGCGAGCCCGATCTTCCCCATCGGTGATGTCGGCGATATAGGCGCCAGCAACCGCACCTG
TGGCGCCGGTGATGCCGGCCACGATGCGTCCGGCGTAGAGAATCCACAGGACGGGTGTGGTCGCCATGAT
CGCGTAGTCGATAGTGGCTCCAAGTAGCGAAGCGAGCAGGACTGGGCGGCGGCCAAAGCGGTCGGACAGT
GCTCCGAGAACGGGTGCGCATAGAAATTGCATCAACGCATATAGCGCTAGCAGCACGCCATAGTGACTGG
CGATGCTGTCGGAATGGACGATATCCCGCAAGAGGCCCGGCAGTACCGGCATAACCAAGCCTATGCCTAC
AGCATCCAGGGTGACGGTGCCGAGGATGACGATGAGCGCATTGTTAGATTTCATACACGGTGCCTGACTG
CGTTAGCAATTTAACTGTGATAAACTACCGCATTAAAGCTAATCGATGATAAGCTGTCAAACATGAGAAT
TAATTCATGTTCTTTCCTGCGTTATCCCCTGATTCTGTGGATAACGCAGGAAAGAACATGTGAGCAAAAG
GCCAGCAAAAGGCCAGGAACCGTAAAAAGGCCGCGTTGCTGGCGTTTTTCCATAGGCTCCGCCCCCCTGA
CGAGCATCACAAAAATCGACGCTCAAGTCAGAGGTGGCGAAACCCGACAGGACTATAAAGATACCAGGCG
TTTCCCCCTGGAAGCTCCCTCGTGCGCTCTCCTGTTCCGACCCTGCCGCTTACCGGATACCTGTCCGCCT
TTCTCCCTTCGGGAAGCGTGGCGCTTTCTCATAGCTCACGCTGTAGGTATCTCAGTTCGGTGTAGGTCGT
TCGCTCCAAGCTGGGCTGTGTGCACGAACCCCCCGTTCAGCCCGACCGCTGCGCCTTATCCGGTAACTAT
CGTCTTGAGTCCAACCCGGTAAGACACGACTTATCGCCACTGGCAGCAGCCACTGGTAACAGGATTAGCA
GAGCGAGGTATGTAGGCGGTGCTACAGAGTTCTTGAAGTGGTGGCCTAACTACGGCTACACTAGAAGAAC
AGTATTTGGTATCTGCGCTCTGCTGAAGCCAGTTACCTTCGGAAAAAGAGTTGGTAGCTCTTGATCCGGC
AAACAAACCACCGCTGGTAGCGGTGGTTTTTTTGTTTGCAAGCAGCAGATTACGCGCAGAAAAAAAGGAT
CTCAAGAAGATCCTTTGATCTTTTCTACGGGGTCTGACGCTCAGTGGAACGACGCGTAACTCACGTTAAG
GGATTTTGGTCATGGGTGGCTCGACCAGATATGGTCTCAGGCTATCGCTACAACTTGCTCGGGCGTCAGG
CCGTGGGCTTGACAGAGAACTGGTAGAAGGCGCTGAACAGTCTCAAGAGCCTGTTTGCCACCCCCATTAC
TAGCAATCGCTACAACTTGCTCGGGCGTCAGGCCGTGGGCTTGACAGAGAACTGGTAGAAGGCGCTGAAC
AGTCTCAAGAGCCTGTTTGCCACCCCCATTACTAGCAATCCGAGACCAGCTTTGGTCTAGAGGAGGCATG
ATGATATATTTTTATCTTGTGCAATGTAACATCAGAGATTTTGAGACACGGGCCAGAGCTGCCAGGAAAC
AGCTATGACCATG
Features (pLannotate 1.2.2; 6 found; start..end, strand, type, name):
      1..19      +  promoter       T7 promoter: promoter for bacteriophage T7 RNA polymerase
     22..96      -  CDS            KanR (fragment): aminoglycoside phosphotransferase; aphA-3; confers resistance to kanamycin
    194..1384    -  CDS            TcR: tetracycline efflux protein; tet; confers resistance to tetracycline
   1432..1460    -  promoter       tet promoter: E. coli promoter for tetracycline efflux protein gene
   1476..1515    +  rep_origin     RSF ori (fragment): Plasmids containing the RSF 1030 origin of replication can be propagated in E. coli cells that contain additional plasmids with compatible origins.
   1587..2175    -  rep_origin     ori: high-copy-number ColE1/pMB1/pBR322/pUC origin of replication
