[The description below was written by a language model from this plasmid's Addgene catalogue record and pLannotate feature annotations shown in this document.]
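Description:
RVD-TT6 is a small (about 2.6 kb) bacterial module plasmid from a library for one-step assembly of custom TALE repeat arrays, which can be used to build DdCBE mitochondrial base editors, TALE fusions and related DNA-binding proteins. It is based on a "TetR T vector", a TA-cloning backbone. According to the depositor, the synthetic insert was placed in the vector's TA site. The vector type is otherwise unspecified, and the construct functions as a cloning intermediate in E. coli, not as an expression or delivery vector.

The insert is a dimer of two TALE repeats, each carrying the NG repeat-variable diresidue, designated for position 6 of the array. In the TALE code, NG repeats recognise thymine, so the module specifies a "TT" dinucleotide at that slot, consistent with the plasmid name. Pre-built dimers at fixed positions allow a full array to be joined in a defined order in a single reaction. The record does not state the enzymes or overhangs used for assembly, and the cloning sites are listed as unknown.

The feature table annotates only backbone elements. These are a tetracycline efflux gene (TcR) driven by its tet promoter, which provides selection, and a high-copy ColE1/pUC-type origin, which matches the catalogue's high copy number. There is also a T7 promoter, along with short remnants of a kanamycin resistance gene and an RSF origin; both are fragments and presumably non-functional. The RVD dimer itself was not annotated and presumably lies in the unannotated region downstream of the origin. Tetracycline selection probably helps separate module plasmids from destination vectors carrying other markers, though the record does not say so.
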