Addgene plasmid #173421: RVD-TT6
Purpose: One-step assembly of custom RVD arrays to construct DdCBE, TALE, etc.
Depositing lab: Bin Shen. Depositing organization: Nanjing Medical University. Publication: Precision modeling of mitochondrial diseases in zebrafish via DdCBE-mediated mtDNA base editing. Guo J, Zhang X, Chen X, Sun H, Dai Y, Wang J, Qian X, Tan L, Lou X, Shen B. Cell Discov. 2021 Sep 3;7(1):78. doi: 10.1038/s41421-021-00307-9. PubMed 34480028.
Backbone
  Vector backbone: TetR T vector
  Vector type: Unspecified
Growth in bacteria
  Bacterial resistance: Tetracycline, 10 μg/mL
  Growth temperature: 37°C
  Growth strain: DH5alpha
  Copy number: High Copy
Gene/Insert
  Gene/Insert name: NG-NG dimer RVD at Position6
  Species: Synthetic
  Mutation: no
  Cloning method: Restriction Enzyme; 5′ cloning site Unknown (unknown if destroyed)
Terms and licenses: Academic/Nonprofit Terms; Industry Terms: Not Available to Industry
Depositor comments: RVD is inserted into TA site of TetR T vector
How to cite: RVD-TT6 was a gift from Bin Shen (Addgene plasmid # 173421 ; http://n2t.net/addgene:173421 ; RRID:Addgene_173421)
