>Addgene plasmid #173421 | RVD-TT6 | depositor partial sequence | sequence record 336376 | RVD flanked by two Bsa I sites
GGTCTCGGATTGCTAGTAATGGGGGTGGCAAACAGGCTCTTGAGACTGTTCAGCGCCTTCTACCAGTTCT
CTGTCAAGCCCACGGCCTGACGCCCGAGCAAGTTGTAGCGATTGCTAGTAATGGGGGTGGCAAACAGGCT
CTTGAGACTGTTCAGCGCCTTCTACCAGTTCTCTGTCAAGCCCACGGCCTGACGCCCGAGCAAGTTGTAG
CGATAGCCTGAGACC
